>Addgene plasmid #171017 | bdSUMO-HA2-GFP-HiBit | addgene full sequence | sequence record 337518 | Addgene NGS Result
ATCCCGCGAAATTAATACGACTCACTATAGGGAGACCACAACGGTTTCCCTCTAGTGCCGGCTCCGGAGA
GCTCTTTAATTAAGCGGCCGCCCTGCAGGACTCGAGTTCTAGAAATAATTTTGTTTAACTTTAAGAAGGA
GATATACATATGAGCAAGCATCACCATCATTCAGGCCATCACCATACCGGACACCACCATCATTCAGGCA
GTCATCACCATACCGGCCACATCAATCTTAAAGTCAAGGGACAGGACGGTAATGAAGTGTTCTTTCGTAT
CAAGCGCTCGACTCAGCTTAAAAAACTTATGAACGCTTATTGCGACCGCCAATCGGTTGATATGACAGCC
ATTGCTTTTTTATTTGATGGCCGTCGTCTTCGCGCGGAACAAACGCCTGATGAGCTTGAGATGGAAGATG
GGGATGAGATTGACGCCATGTTACACCAGACCGGTGGGGGTCTGTTCGAAGCGATCGAAGGTTTCATCGA
AAACGGTTGGGAAGGTATGATCGACGGTTGGTACGGTGCTAGCAGCAAAGGAGAAGAACTTTTCACTGGA
GTTGTCCCAATTCTTGTTGAATTAGATGGTGATGTTAATGGGCACAAATTTTCTGTCCGTGGAGAGGGTG
AAGGTGATGCTACAAACGGAAAACTCACCCTTAAATTTATTTGCACTACTGGAAAACTACCTGTTCCGTG
GCCAACACTTGTCACTACTCTGACCTATGGTGTTCTATGCTTTTCCCGTTATCCGGATCACATGAAACGG
CATGACTTTTTCAAGAGTGCCATGCCCGAAGGTTATGTACAGGAACGCACTATATCTTTCAAAGATGACG
GGACCTACAAGACGCGTGCTGAAGTCAAGTTTGAAGGTGATACCCTTGTTAATCGTATCGAGTTAAAAGG
TATTGATTTTAAAGAAGATGGAAACATTCTCGGACACAAACTGGAGTACAACTTTAACTCACACAATGTA
TACATCACGGCAGACAAACAAAAGAATGGAATCAAAGCTTACTTCAAAATTCGCCACAACGTTGAAGATG
GTTCCGTTCAACTAGCAGACCATTATCAACAAAATACTCCAATTGGCGATGGCCCTGTCCTTTTACCAGA
CAACCATTACCTCTCGACACAATCTGTTCTTTCGAAAGATCCCAACGAAAAGCGTGACCACATGGTCCTT
CTTGAGGATGTAACTGCTGCTGGGATTACACATGGCATGGATGAACTCTACAAAGTATCAGGTTGGCGTC
TTTTCAAAAAGATTTCCGGGGGCTCGGGCTAAGGTACCACGCGTGCGCGCTGATCCGGCTGCTAACAAAG
CCCGAAAGGAAGCTGAGTTGGCTGCTGCCACCGCTGAGCAATAACTAGCATAACCCCTTGGGGCCTCTAA
ACGGGTCTTGAGGGGTTTTTTGCTGAAAGGAGGAACTATATCCGGATATCCACAGGACGGGTGTGGTCGC
CATGATCGCGTAGTCGATAGTGGCTCCAAGTAGCGAAGCGAGCAGGACTGGGCGGCGGCCAAAGCGGTCG
GACAGTGCTCCGAGAACGGGTGCGCATAGAAATTGCATCAACGCATATAGCGCTAGCAGCACGCCATAGT
GACTGGCGATGCTGTCGGAATGGACGATATCCCGCAAGAGGCCCGGCAGTACCAGCATAACCAAGCCTAT
GCCTACAGCATCCAGGGTGACGGTGCCGAGGATGACGATGAGCGCATTGTTAGATTTCATACACGGTGCC
TGACTGCGTTAGCAATTTAACTGTGATAAACTACCGCATTAAAGCTTATCGATGATAAGCTGTCAAACAT
GAGAATTCTTGAAGACGAAAGGGCCTCGTGATACGCCTATTTTTATAGGTTAATGTCATGATAATAATGG
TTTCTTAGACGTCAGGTGGCACTTTTCGGGGAAATGTGCGCGGAACCCCTATTTGTTTATTTTTCTAAAT
ACATTCAAATATGTATCCGCTCATGAGACAATAACCCTGATAAATGCTTCAATAACATTGAAAAAGGAAG
AGTATGAGTATTCAACATTTCCGTGTCGCCCTTATTCCCTTTTTTGCGGCATTTTGCCTTCCTGTTTTTG
CTCACCCAGAAACGCTGGTGAAAGTAAAAGATGCTGAAGATCAGTTGGGTGCACGAGTGGGTTACATCGA
ACTGGATCTCAACAGCGGTAAGATCCTTGAGAGTTTTCGCCCCGAAGAACGTTTTCCAATGATGAGCACT
TTTAAAGTTCTGCTATGTGGCGCGGTATTATCCCGTGTTGACGCCGGGCAAGAGCAACTCGGTCGCCGCA
TACACTATTCTCAGAATGACTTGGTTGAGTACTCACCAGTCACAGAAAAGCATCTTACGGATGGCATGAC
AGTAAGAGAATTATGCAGTGCTGCCATAACCATGAGTGATAACACTGCGGCCAACTTACTTCTGACAACG
ATCGGAGGACCGAAGGAGCTAACCGCTTTTTTGCACAACATGGGGGATCATGTAACTCGCCTTGATCGTT
GGGAACCGGAGCTGAATGAAGCCATACCAAACGACGAGCGTGACACCACGATGCCTGCAGCAATGGCAAC
AACGTTGCGCAAACTATTAACTGGCGAACTACTTACTCTAGCTTCCCGGCAACAATTAATAGACTGGATG
GAGGCGGATAAAGTTGCAGGACCACTTCTGCGCTCGGCCCTTCCGGCTGGCTGGTTTATTGCTGATAAAT
CTGGAGCCGGTGAGCGTGGGTCTCGCGGTATCATTGCAGCACTGGGGCCAGATGGTAAGCCCTCCCGTAT
CGTAGTTATCTACACGACGGGGAGTCAGGCAACTATGGATGAACGAAATAGACAGATCGCTGAGATAGGT
GCCTCACTGATTAAGCATTGGTAACTGTCAGACCAAGTTTACTCATATATACTTTAGATTGATTTAAAAC
TTCATTTTTAATTTAAAAGGATCTAGGTGAAGATCCTTTTTGATAATCTCATGACCAAAATCCCTTAACG
TGAGTTTTCGTTCCACTGAGCGTCAGACCCCGTAGAAAAGATCAAAGGATCTTCTTGAGATCCTTTTTTT
CTGCGCGTAATCTGCTGCTTGCAAACAAAAAAACCACCGCTACCAGCGGTGGTTTGTTTGCCGGATCAAG
AGCTACCAACTCTTTTTCCGAAGGTAACTGGCTTCAGCAGAGCGCAGATACCAAATACTGTCCTTCTAGT
GTAGCCGTAGTTAGGCCACCACTTCAAGAACTCTGTAGCACCGCCTACATACCTCGCTCTGCTAATCCTG
TTACCAGTGGCTGCTGCCAGTGGCGATAAGTCGTGTCTTACCGGGTTGGACTCAAGACGATAGTTACCGG
ATAAGGCGCAGCGGTCGGGCTGAACGGGGGGTTCGTGCACACAGCCCAGCTTGGAGCGAACGACCTACAC
CGAACTGAGATACCTACAGCGTGAGCTATGAGAAAGCGCCACGCTTCCCGAAGGGAGAAAGGCGGACAGG
TATCCGGTAAGCGGCAGGGTCGGAACAGGAGAGCGCACGAGGGAGCTTCCAGGGGGAAACGCCTGGTATC
TTTATAGTCCTGTCGGGTTTCGCCACCTCTGACTTGAGCGTCGATTTTTGTGATGCTCGTCAGGGGGGCG
GAGCCTATGGAAAAACGCCAGCAACGCGGCCTTTTTACGGTTCCTGGCCTTTTGCTGGCCTTTTGCTCAC
ATGTTCTTTCCTGCGTTATCCCCTGATTCTGTGGATAACCGTATTACCGCCTTTGAGTGAGCTGATACCG
CTCGCCGCAGCCGAACGACCGAGCGCAGCGAGTCAGTGAGCGAGGAAGCGGAAGAGCGCCTGATGCGGTA
TTTTCTCCTTACGCATCTGTGCGGTATTTCACACCGCAATGGTGCACTCTCAGTACAATCTGCTCTGATG
CCGCATAGTTAAGCCAGTATACACTCCGCTATCGCTACGTGACTGGGTCATGGCTGCGCCCCGACACCCG
CCAACACCCGCTGACGCGCCCTGACGGGCTTGTCTGCTCCCGGCATCCGCTTACAGACAAGCTGTGACCG
TCTCCGGGAGCTGCATGTGTCAGAGGTTTTCACCGTCATCACCGAAACGCGCGAGGCAGCTGCGGTAAAG
CTCATCAGCGTGGTCGTGAAGCGATTCACAGATGTCTGCCTGTTCATCCGCGTCCAGCTCGTTGAGTTTC
TCCAGAAGCGTTAATGTCTGGCTTCTGATAAAGCGGGCCATGTTAAGGGCGGTTTTTTCCTGTTTGGTCA
CTGATGCCTCCGTGTAAGGGGGATTTCTGTTCATGGGGGTAATGATACCGATGAAACGAGAGAGGATGCT
CACGATACGGGTTACTGATGATGAACATGCCCGGTTACTGGAACGTTGTGAGGGTAAACAACTGGCGGTA
TGGATGCGGCGGGACCAGAGAAAAATCACTCAGGGTCAATGCCAGCGCTTCGTTAATACAGATGTAGGTG
TTCCACAGGGTAGCCAGCAGCATCCTGCGATGCAGATCCGGAACATAATGGTGCAGGGCGCTGACTTCCG
CGTTTCCAGACTTTACGAAACACGGAAACCGAAGACCATTCATGTTGTTGCTCAGGTCGCAGACGTTTTG
CAGCAGCAGTCGCTTCACGTTCGCTCGCGTATCGGTGATTCATTCTGCTAACCAGTAAGGCAACCCCGCC
AGCCTAGCCGGGTCCTCAACGACAGGAGCACGATCATGCGCACCCGTGGCCAGGACCCAACGCTGCCCGA
GATGCGCCGCGTGCGGCTGCTGGAGATGGCGGACGCGATGGATATGTTCTGCCAAGGGTTGGTTTGCGCA
TTCACAGTTCTCCGCAAGAATTGATTGGCTCCAATTCTTGGAGTGGTGAATCCGTTAGCGAGGTGCCGCC
GGCTTCCATTCAGGTCGAGGTGGCCCGGCTCCATGCACCGCGACGCAACGCGGGGAGGCAGACAAGGTAT
AGGGCGGCGCCTACAATCCATGCCAACCCGTTCCATGTGCTCGCCGAGGCGGCATAAATCGCCGTGACGA
TCAGCGGTCCAATGATCGAAGTTAGGCTGGTAAGAGCCGCGAGCGATCCTTGAAGCTGTCCCTGATGGTC
GTCATCTACCTGCCTGGACAGCATGGCCTGCAACGCGGGCATCCCGATGCCGCCGGAAGCGAGAAGAATC
ATAATGGGGAAGGCCATCCAGCCTCGCGTCGCGAACGCCAGCAAGACGTAGCCCAGCGCGTCGGCCGCCA
TGCCGGCGATAATGGCCTGCTTCTCGCCGAAACGTTTGGTGGCGGGACCAGTGACGAAGGCTTGAGCGAG
GGCGTGCAAGATTCCGAATACCGCAAGCGACAGGCCGATCATCGTCGCGCTCCAGCGAAAGCGGTCCTCG
CCGAAAATGACCCAGAGCGCTGCCGGCACCTGTCCTACGAGTTGCATGATAAAGAAGACAGTCATAAGTG
CGGCGACGATAGTCATGCCCCGCGCCCACCGGAAGGAGCTGACTGGGTTGAAGGCTCTCAAGGGCATCGG
TCGACGCTCTCCCTTATGCGACTCCTGCATTAGGAAGCAGCCCAGTAGTAGGTTGAGGCCGTTGAGCACC
GCCGCCGCAAGGAATGGTGCATGCAAGGAGATGGCGCCCAACAGTCCCCCGGCCACGGGGCCTGCCACCA
TACCCACGCCGAAACAAGCGCTCATGAGCCCGAAGTGGCGAGCCCGATCTTCCCCATCGGTGATGTCGGC
GATATAGGCGCCAGCAACCGCACCTGTGGCGCCGGTGATGCCGGCCACGATGCGTCCGGCGTAGAGGATC
GAGATCTCG
Features (pLannotate 1.2.2; 16 found; start..end, strand, type, name):
     13..31      +  promoter       T7 promoter: promoter for bacteriophage T7 RNA polymerase
    120..142     +  RBS            RBS: efficient ribosome binding site from bacteriophage T7 gene 10 (Olins and Rangwala, 1989)
    228..464     +  CDS            SUMO1 (fragment): SUMO1_ORYSJ - Also known as SMT3, SUM1. Experimental evidence at protein level: Swiss-Prot protein existence level 1. Ubiquitin-like protein which can be covalently attached to target lysines as a monomer. Does not seem to be involved in protein degradation and may function as an antagonist of ubiquitin in the degradation process (By similarity). From Oryza sativa subsp. japonica (Rice).
    459..527     +  CDS            HA (fragment): HEMA_I78A9 - Experimental evidence at protein level: Swiss-Prot protein existence level 1. Binds to sialic acid-containing receptors on the cell surface, bringing about the attachment of the virus particle to the cell. This attachment induces virion internalization either through clathrin-dependent endocytosis or through clathrin- and caveolin- independent pathway. Plays a major role in the determination of host range restriction and virulence. Class I viral fusion protein. Responsible for penetration of the virus into the cell cytoplasm by mediating the fusion of the membrane of the endocytos
    534..1244    +  CDS            muGFP: muGFP is a basic (constitutively fluorescent) green fluorescent protein published in 2018, derived from Aequorea victoria.
   1318..1367    +  CDS            SET1 (fragment): solubility-enhancement tag derived from T7 phage gene 10B
   1375..1422    +  terminator     T7 terminator: transcription terminator for bacteriophage T7 RNA polymerase
   1448..1740    -  CDS            TcR (fragment): tetracycline efflux protein; tet; confers resistance to tetracycline
   1788..1816    -  promoter       tet promoter: E. coli promoter for tetracycline efflux protein gene
   1929..2033    +  promoter       AmpR promoter: bla
   2034..2894    +  CDS            AmpR: β-lactamase; bla; confers resistance to ampicillin, carbenicillin, and related antibiotics
   3065..3653    +  rep_origin     ori: high-copy-number ColE1/pMB1/pBR322/pUC origin of replication
   3839..3978    -  misc_feature   bom: basis of mobility region from pBR322
   4080..4271    -  CDS            rop: Rop protein, which maintains plasmids at low copy number; rop
   4288..4668    +  CDS            YPB1_ECOLX: Protein predicted: Swiss-Prot protein existence level 4. From Escherichia coli.
   4910..5810    -  CDS            TcR (fragment): tetracycline efflux protein; tet; confers resistance to tetracycline
