[The description below was written by a language model from this plasmid's Addgene catalogue record and pLannotate feature annotations shown in this document.]
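Description:
bdSUMO-HA2-GFP-HiBit is a roughly 5.8 kb bacterial expression plasmid built by Gibson assembly in a pET-series LIC backbone (the His6-MBP-TEV "2M-T" vector), although no MBP or TEV elements appear in the annotated features. It replicates in E. coli from a ColE1/pBR322-type origin accompanied by the bom region and the rop gene, consistent with the low copy number recorded for it, and is selected with ampicillin through the β-lactamase gene. Two fragments of a tetracycline resistance gene and its promoter are also annotated; these look like non-functional pBR322-derived remnants. No lacI gene or lac operator appears in the feature table.

The payload is a single fusion open reading frame driven by the T7 promoter with the phage T7 gene 10 ribosome binding site, and closed by the T7 terminator, so expression requires a host supplying T7 RNA polymerase. According to the record, the protein reads 14×His, bdSUMO (the SUMO domain from Brachypodium distachyon, which the automated annotation matched to a rice SUMO1 homologue), the HA2 peptide from influenza haemagglutinin, the green fluorescent protein muGFP, and HiBiT, described as NanoLuc complementation peptide variant #86. The His tag and HiBiT are not individually annotated. The His tag allows metal-affinity purification, and bdSUMO tags are generally used as a solubility partner that can be cleaved off by a cognate SUMO protease. HA2 is a fusogenic, membrane-active sequence, while HiBiT restores luciferase activity when it meets the complementary large NanoLuc fragment. The associated publication concerns a quantitative endosomal escape assay for cell-penetrating peptides, so the purified protein presumably serves as a fluorescent, luminescence-reportable cargo for measuring cytosolic delivery.
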