Addgene plasmid #171017: bdSUMO-HA2-GFP-HiBit
Purpose: For bacterial expression of bdSUMO tagged muGFP with HA2 peptide and NanoLuc complementation peptide variant #86
Depositing lab: Angus Johnston. Depositing organization: Monash University. Publication: Unravelling cytosolic delivery of cell penetrating peptides with a quantitative endosomal escape assay. Teo SLY, Rennick JJ, Yuen D, Al-Wassiti H, Johnston APR, Pouton CW. Nat Commun. 2021 Jun 17;12(1):3721. doi: 10.1038/s41467-021-23997-x. PubMed 34140497.
Backbone
  Vector backbone: pET His6 MBP TEV LIC cloning vector (2M-T)
  Backbone size w/o insert (bp): 4694
  Total vector size (bp): 5822
  Vector type: Bacterial Expression, Luciferase
Growth in bacteria
  Bacterial resistance: Ampicillin, 100 μg/mL
  Growth temperature: 37°C
  Growth strain: DH5alpha
  Copy number: Low Copy
Gene/Insert
  Gene/Insert name: 14x-His-bdSUMO-HA2-muGFP-HiBiT
  Species: Synthetic; Brachypodium distachyon
  Promoter: T7
  Cloning method: Gibson Cloning
  Sequencing primers: 5′ TAATACGACTCACTATAGGG; 3′ GCTAGTTATTGCTCAGCGG
Terms and licenses: Academic/Nonprofit Terms; Industry Terms: Not Available to Industry
Depositor comments: Please visit https://www.biorxiv.org/content/10.1101/2020.08.20.258350v1 for bioRxiv preprint.
How to cite: bdSUMO-HA2-GFP-HiBit was a gift from Angus Johnston (Addgene plasmid # 171017 ; http://n2t.net/addgene:171017 ; RRID:Addgene_171017)
